Addgene plasmid #128398: pTrc99S-ssDsbA-MBP-4xDQNAT
Purpose: Periplasmic expression of E. coli MBP with C terminal 4xDQNAT glycosylation sites in E. coli
Depositing lab: Michael Jewett. Depositing organization: Northwestern University. Publication: On-demand biomanufacturing of protective conjugate vaccines. Stark JC, Jaroentomeechai T, Moeller TD, Hershewe JM, Warfel KF, Moricz BS, Martini AM, Dubner RS, Hsu KJ, Stevenson TC, Jones BD, DeLisa MP, Jewett MC. Sci Adv. 2021 Feb 3;7(6). pii: 7/6/eabe9444. doi: 10.1126/sciadv.abe9444. Print 2021 Feb. PubMed 33536221.
Backbone
  Vector backbone: pTrc99S
  Backbone size w/o insert (bp): 4535
  Total vector size (bp): 5763
  Vector type: Bacterial Expression
Growth in bacteria
  Bacterial resistance: Spectinomycin and Streptomycin, 50 & 50 μg/mL
  Growth temperature: 37°C
  Growth strain: DH5alpha
  Copy number: Low Copy
Gene/Insert
  Gene/Insert name: Maltose binding protein
  Species: E. coli
  Insert size (bp): 1227
  Mutation: Y342H- please see depositor comments
  Promoter: trc
  Tag / fusion protein: 4xDQNAT glycosylation tag (C terminal on insert); 6xHis tag (C terminal on insert); DsbA signal sequence for periplasmic translocation (N terminal on backbone)
  Cloning method: Gibson Cloning
  Sequencing primers: 5′ GACAATTAATCATCCGGCTCG; 3′ GATTTAATCTGTATCAGG
Resource information
  A portion of this plasmid was derived from a plasmid made by: E. coli MBP 4xDQNAT is from pTrc99A-MBP-4x-DQNAT Valderrama-Rincon, et al. doi.org/10.1038/nchembio.921
Terms and licenses: Academic/Nonprofit Terms; Industry Terms: Not Available to Industry
Depositor comments: Depositor confirms mutation Y342H does not affect plasmid function.
How to cite: pTrc99S-ssDsbA-MBP-4xDQNAT was a gift from Michael Jewett (Addgene plasmid # 128398 ; http://n2t.net/addgene:128398 ; RRID:Addgene_128398)
