[The description below was written by a language model from this plasmid's Addgene catalogue record and pLannotate feature annotations shown in this document.]
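Description:
pTrc99S-ssDsbA-MBP-4xDQNAT is a bacterial expression plasmid for producing a periplasmically targeted, glycosylatable form of E. coli maltose binding protein. It is built on pTrc99S, a derivative of the pTrc99 family in which the ampicillin marker has been displaced. The feature table shows only short remnants of bla flanking an intact aadA (SmR) gene, which confers the spectinomycin and streptomycin resistance listed for selection. Replication relies on a ColE1/pMB1-type origin with an adjacent bom region and only a fragment of rop. The automated annotation calls this origin high copy, whereas the catalogue entry lists the plasmid as low copy.

Expression is driven by the hybrid trc promoter followed by a lac operator, and the plasmid carries its own lacI gene under the lacIq promoter, so transcription is repressed until induced with IPTG. The open reading frame begins with the DsbA signal sequence, which directs the protein to the periplasm. This is fused to mature MBP lacking its native leader. According to the catalogue fields, the C terminus carries four tandem DQNAT sequons and a 6xHis tag; these are not individually annotated in the feature table. DQNAT is a consensus acceptor motif for bacterial N-linked oligosaccharyltransferases, so the protein can serve as a carrier or acceptor for glycan attachment, and the His tag allows affinity purification. The rrnB T1 and T2 terminators lie downstream. The insert carries a Y342H substitution that the depositor states does not affect function. The associated publication concerns biomanufacturing of conjugate vaccines, which is consistent with use of this protein as a glycoconjugate carrier. The sequenced record is slightly shorter than the stated total size.
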