Features (pLannotate 1.2.2; 20 found; start..end, strand, type, name):
     21..38      +  promoter       tet promoter (fragment): E. coli promoter for tetracycline efflux protein gene
     34..135     -  CDS            yciV (fragment): RNAAM_ECOLI - Also known as trpH From Escherichia coli (strain K12).
    211..240     +  promoter       trc promoter: strong E. coli promoter; hybrid between the trp and lac UV5 promoters
    248..264     +  protein_bind   lac operator: The lac repressor binds to the lac operator to inhibit transcription in E. coli. This inhibition can be relieved by adding lactose or isopropyl-β-D-thiogalactopyranoside (IPTG). lac repressor encoded by lacI
    291..347     +  CDS            DsbA (fragment): bacterial periplasmic oxidoreductase; dsbA
    369..1466    +  CDS            MBP: maltose binding protein from E. coli; malE (mutated); This version of the gene does not encode a signal sequence, so MBP will remain in the cytosol.
   1679..1794    +  ncRNA          5S rRNA: Accession: RF00001 - 5S ribosomal RNA
   1798..1884    +  terminator     rrnB T1 terminator: Escherichia coli rrnB; transcription terminator T1 from the E. coli rrnB gene
   1976..2003    +  terminator     rrnB T2 terminator: transcription terminator T2 from the E. coli rrnB gene
   2022..2113    +  promoter       AmpR promoter: bla
   2114..2141    +  CDS            AmpR (fragment): β-lactamase; bla; confers resistance to ampicillin, carbenicillin, and related antibiotics
   2177..2200    +  promoter       Pc promoter (fragment): intI1 (promoter lies within the coding sequence); class 1 integron promoter
   2376..2432    +  CDS            GmR (fragment): gentamycin acetyltransferase; aacC1; confers resistance to gentamycin
   2439..3230    +  CDS            SmR: aminoglycoside adenylyltransferase (Murphy, 1985); aadA; confers resistance to spectinomycin and streptomycin
   3268..3302    +  CDS            bla(M) (fragment): β-lactamase lacking the signal sequence; bla(M); allows cytosolic expression of β-lactamase
   3474..4062    +  rep_origin     ori: high-copy-number ColE1/pMB1/pBR322/pUC origin of replication
   4248..4388    -  misc_feature   bom: basis of mobility region from pBR322
   4490..4530    -  CDS            rop (fragment): Rop protein, which maintains plasmids at low copy number; rop
   4574..4651    +  promoter       lacIq promoter: lacI (mutant); In the lacIq allele, a single base change in the promoter boosts expression of the lacI gene about 10-fold.
   4652..5734    +  CDS            lacI: lac repressor; lacI; The lac repressor binds to the lac operator to inhibit transcription in E. coli. This inhibition can be relieved by adding lactose or isopropyl-β-D-thiogalactopyranoside (IPTG).
>Addgene plasmid #128398 | pTrc99S-ssDsbA-MBP-4xDQNAT | addgene full sequence | sequence record 261737 | Addgene NGS Result
TTAGCGCGAATTGATCTGGTTTGACAGCTTATCATCGACTGCACGGTGCACCAATGCTTCTGGCGTCAGG
CAGCCATCGGAAGCTGTGGTATGGCTGTGCAGGTCGTAAATCACTGCATAATTCGTGTCGCTCAAGGCGC
ACTCCCGTTCTGGATAATGTTTTTTGCGCCGACATCATAACGGTTCTGGCAAATATTCTGAAATGAGCTG
TTGACAATTAATCATCCGGCTCGTATAATGTGTGGAATTGTGAGCGGATAACAATTTCACACAGGAAACA
GACCATGGGCATGAAAAAGATTTGGCTGGCGCTGGCTGGTTTAGTTTTAGCGTTTAGCGCATCGGCGTCT
AGAGGCCGGCTCGGCCTTAAAATCGAAGAAGGTAAACTGGTAATCTGGATTAACGGCGATAAAGGCTATA
ACGGTCTCGCTGAAGTCGGTAAGAAATTCGAGAAAGATACCGGAATTAAAGTCACCGTTGAGCATCCGGA
TAAACTGGAAGAGAAATTCCCACAGGTTGCGGCAACTGGCGATGGCCCTGACATTATCTTCTGGGCACAC
GACCGCTTTGGTGGCTACGCTCAATCTGGCCTGTTGGCTGAAATCACCCCGGACAAAGCGTTCCAGGACA
AGCTGTATCCGTTTACCTGGGATGCCGTACGTTACAACGGCAAGCTGATTGCTTACCCGATCGCTGTTGA
AGCGTTATCGCTGATTTATAACAAAGATCTGCTGCCGAACCCGCCAAAAACCTGGGAAGAGATCCCGGCG
CTGGATAAAGAACTGAAAGCGAAAGGTAAGAGCGCGCTGATGTTCAACCTGCAAGAACCGTACTTCACCT
GGCCGCTGATTGCTGCTGACGGGGGTTATGCGTTCAAGTATGAAAACGGCAAGTACGACATTAAAGACGT
GGGCGTGGATAACGCTGGCGCGAAAGCGGGTCTGACCTTCCTGGTTGACCTGATTAAAAACAAACACATG
AATGCAGACACCGATTACTCCATCGCAGAAGCTGCCTTTAATAAAGGCGAAACAGCGATGACCATCAACG
GCCCGTGGGCATGGTCCAACATCGACACCAGCAAAGTGAATTATGGTGTAACGGTACTGCCGACCTTCAA
GGGTCAACCATCCAAACCGTTCGTTGGCGTGCTGAGCGCAGGTATTAACGCCGCCAGTCCGAACAAAGAG
CTGGCGAAAGAGTTCCTCGAAAACTATCTGCTGACTGATGAAGGTCTGGAAGCGGTTAATAAAGACAAAC
CGCTGGGTGCCGTAGCGCTGAAGTCTTACGAGGAAGAGTTGGCGAAAGATCCACGTATTGCCGCCACAAT
GGAAAACGCCCAGAAAGGTGAAATCATGCCGAACATCCCGCAGATGTCCGCTTTCTGGCATGCCGTGCGT
ACTGCGGTGATCAACGCCGCCAGCGGTCGTCAGACTGTCGATGAAGCCCTGAAAGACGCGCAGACTCGTA
TCACCAAGCTCGAGGATCAGAACGCGACCGGCGGTGACCAAAATGCCACAGGTGGCGATCAAAACGCCAC
CGGCGGTGACCAGAATGCGACAGTCGACCATCACCATCATCACCATTAAAAGCTTGGCTGTTTTGGCGGA
TGAGAGAAGATTTTCAGCCTGATACAGATTAAATCAGAACGCAGAAGCGGTCTGATAAAACAGAATTTGC
CTGGCGGCAGTAGCGCGGTGGTCCCACCTGACCCCATGCCGAACTCAGAAGTGAAACGCCGTAGCGCCGA
TGGTAGTGTGGGGTCTCCCCATGCGAGAGTAGGGAACTGCCAGGCATCAAATAAAACGAAAGGCTCAGTC
GAAAGACTGGGCCTTTCGTTTTATCTGTTGTTTGTCGGTGAACGCTCTCCTGAGTAGGACAAATCCGCCG
GGAGCGGATTTGAACGTTGCGAAGCAACGGCCCGGAGGGTGGCGGGCAGGACGCCCGCCATAAACTGCCA
GGCATCAAATTAAGCAGAAGGCCATCCTGACGGATGGCCTTTTTGCGTTTCTACAAACTCTTTTGTTTAT
TTTTCTAAATACATTCAAATATGTATCCGCTCATGAGACAATAACCCTGATAAATGCTTCAATAATATTG
AAAAAGGAAGAGTATGAGTATTCAACATTTCCGTGTCGCCCGACGTCGATATCCGGATGAAGGCACGAAC
CCAGTGGACATAAGCCTGTTCGGTTCGTAAGCTGTAATGCAAGTAGCGTATGCGCTCACGCAACTGGTCC
AGAACCTTGACCGAACGCAGCGGTGGTAACGGCGCAGTGGCGGTTTTCATGGCTTGTTATGACTGTTTTT
TTGGGGTACAGTCTATGCCTCGGGCATCCAAGCAGCAAGCGCGTTACGCCGTGGGTCGATGTTTGATGTT
ATGGAGCAGCAACGATGTTACGCAGCAGGGCAGTCGCCCTAAAACAAAGTTAAACATCATGAGGGAAGCG
GTGATCGCCGAAGTATCGACTCAACTATCAGAGGTAGTTGGCGTCATCGAGCGCCATCTCGAACCGACGT
TGCTGGCCGTACATTTGTACGGCTCCGCAGTGGATGGCGGCCTGAAGCCACACAGTGATATTGATTTGCT
GGTTACGGTGACCGTAAGGCTTGATGAAACAACGCGGCGAGCTTTGATCAACGACCTTTTGGAAACTTCG
GCTTCCCCTGGAGAGAGCGAGATTCTCCGCGCTGTAGAAGTCACCATTGTTGTGCACGACGACATCATTC
CGTGGCGTTATCCAGCTAAGCGCGAACTGCAATTTGGAGAATGGCAGCGCAATGACATTCTTGCAGGTAT
CTTCGAGCCAGCCACGATCGACATTGATCTGGCTATCTTGCTGACAAAAGCAAGAGAACATAGCGTTGCC
TTGGTAGGTCCAGCGGCGGAGGAACTCTTTGATCCGGTTCCTGAACAGGATCTATTTGAGGCGCTAAATG
AAACCTTAACGCTATGGAACTCGCCGCCCGACTGGGCTGGCGATGAGCGAAATGTAGTGCTTACGTTGTC
CCGCATTTGGTACAGCGCAGTAACCGGCAAAATCGCGCCGAAGGATGTCGCTGCCGACTGGGCAATGGAG
CGCCTGCCGGCCCAGTATCAGCCCGTCATACTTGAAGCTAGACAGGCTTATCTTGGACAAGAAGAAGATC
GCTTGGCCTCGCGCGCAGATCAGTTGGAAGAATTTGTCCACTACGTGAAAGGCGAGATCACCAAGGTAGT
CGGCAAATAATGTCTAACAATTCGTTCAAGCCGACGGATATCCTCGAGCTGAGATAGGTGCCTCACTGAT
TAAGCATTGGTAACTGTCAGACCAAGTTTACTCATATATACTTTAGATTGATTTAAAACTTCATTTTTAA
TTTAAAAGGATCTAGGTGAAGATCCTTTTTGATAATCTCATGACCAAAATCCCTTAACGTGAGTTTTCGT
TCCACTGAGCGTCAGACCCCGTAGAAAAGATCAAAGGATCTTCTTGAGATCCTTTTTTTCTGCGCGTAAT
CTGCTGCTTGCAAACAAAAAAACCACCGCTACCAGCGGTGGTTTGTTTGCCGGATCAAGAGCTACCAACT
CTTTTTCCGAAGGTAACTGGCTTCAGCAGAGCGCAGATACCAAATACTGTCCTTCTAGTGTAGCCGTAGT
TAGGCCACCACTTCAAGAACTCTGTAGCACCGCCTACATACCTCGCTCTGCTAATCCTGTTACCAGTGGC
TGCTGCCAGTGGCGATAAGTCGTGTCTTACCGGGTTGGACTCAAGACGATAGTTACCGGATAAGGCGCAG
CGGTCGGGCTGAACGGGGGGTTCGTGCACACAGCCCAGCTTGGAGCGAACGACCTACACCGAACTGAGAT
ACCTACAGCGTGAGCTATGAGAAAGCGCCACGCTTCCCGAAGGGAGAAAGGCGGACAGGTATCCGGTAAG
CGGCAGGGTCGGAACAGGAGAGCGCACGAGGGAGCTTCCAGGGGGAAACGCCTGGTATCTTTATAGTCCT
GTCGGGTTTCGCCACCTCTGACTTGAGCGTCGATTTTTGTGATGCTCGTCAGGGGGGCGGAGCCTATGGA
AAAACGCCAGCAACGCGGCCTTTTTACGGTTCCTGGCCTTTTGCTGGCCTTTTGCTCACATGTTCTTTCC
TGCGTTATCCCCTGATTCTGTGGATAACCGTATTACCGCCTTTGAGTGAGCTGATACCGCTCGCCGCAGC
CGAACGACCGAGCGCAGCGAGTCAGTGAGCGAGGAAGCGGAAGAGCGCCTGATGCGGTATTTTCTCCTTA
CGCATCTGTGCGGTATTTCACACCGCATATGGTGCACTCTCAGTACAATCTGCTCTGATGCCGCATAGTT
AAGCCAGTATACACTCCGCTATCGCTACGTGACTGGGTCATGGCTGCGCCCCGACACCCGCCAACACCCG
CTGACTCGCCCTGACGGGCTTGTCTGCTCCCGGCATCCGCTTACAGACAAGCTGTGACCGTCTCCGGGAG
CTGCATGTGTCAGAGGTTTTCACCGTCATCACCGAAACGCGCGAGGCAGCAGATCAATTCGCGCGCGAAG
GCGAAGCGGCATGCATTTACGTTGACACCATCGAATGGTGCAAAACCTTTCGCGGTATGGCATGATAGCG
CCCGGAAGAGAGTCAATTCAGGGTGGTGAATGTGAAACCAGTAACGTTATACGATGTCGCAGAGTATGCC
GGTGTCTCTTATCAGACCGTTTCCCGCGTGGTGAACCAGGCCAGCCACGTTTCTGCGAAAACGCGGGAAA
AAGTGGAAGCGGCGATGGCGGAGCTGAATTACATTCCCAACCGCGTGGCACAACAACTGGCGGGCAAACA
GTCGTTGCTGATTGGCGTTGCCACCTCCAGTCTGGCCCTGCACGCGCCGTCGCAAATTGTCGCGGCGATT
AAATCTCGCGCCGATCAACTGGGTGCCAGCGTGGTGGTGTCGATGGTAGAACGAAGCGGCGTCGAAGCCT
GTAAAGCGGCGGTGCACAATCTTCTCGCGCAACGCGTCAGTGGGCTGATCATTAACTATCCGCTGGATGA
CCAGGATGCCATTGCTGTGGAAGCTGCCTGCACTAATGTTCCGGCGTTATTTCTTGATGTCTCTGACCAG
ACACCCATCAACAGTATTATTTTCTCCCATGAAGACGGTACGCGACTGGGCGTGGAGCATCTGGTCGCAT
TGGGTCACCAGCAAATCGCGCTGTTAGCGGGCCCATTAAGTTCTGTCTCGGCGCGTCTGCGTCTGGCTGG
CTGGCATAAATATCTCACTCGCAATCAAATTCAGCCGATAGCGGAACGGGAAGGCGACTGGAGTGCCATG
TCCGGTTTTCAACAAACCATGCAAATGCTGAATGAGGGCATCGTTCCCACTGCGATGCTGGTTGCCAACG
ATCAGATGGCGCTGGGCGCAATGCGCGCCATTACCGAGTCCGGGCTGCGCGTTGGTGCGGATATCTCGGT
AGTGGGATACGACGATACCGAAGACAGCTCATGTTATATCCCGCCGTTAACCACCATCAAACAGGATTTT
CGCCTGCTGGGGCAAACCAGCGTGGACCGCTTGCTGCAACTCTCTCAGGGCCAGGCGGTGAAGGGCAATC
AGCTGTTGCCCGTCTCACTGGTGAAAAGAAAAACCACCCTGGCGCCCAATACGCAAACCGCCTCTCCCCG
CGCGTTGGCCGATTCATTAATGCAGCTGGCACGACAGGTTTCCCGACTGGAAAGCGGGCAGTGAGCGCAA
CGCAATTAATGTAAG
